>Addgene plasmid #139644 | phR-Luc | addgene full sequence | sequence record 297063 | Addgene NGS Result
CTGAGGCGGAAAGAACCAGCTGTGGAATGTGTGTCAGTTAGGGTGTGGAAAGTCCCCAGGCTCCCCAGCA
GGCAGAAGTATGCAAAGCATGCATCTCAATTAGTCAGCAACCAGGTGTGGAAAGTCCCCAGGCTCCCCAG
CAGGCAGAAGTATGCAAAGCATGCATCTCAATTAGTCAGCAACCATAGTCCCGCCCCTAACTCCGCCCAT
CCCGCCCCTAACTCCGCCCAGTTCCGCCCATTCTCCGCCCCATGGCTGACTAATTTTTTTTATTTATGCA
GAGGCCGAGGCCGCCTCGGCCTCTGAGCTATTCCAGAAGTAGTGAGGAGGCTTTTTTGGAGGCCTAGGCT
TTTGCAAAAAGCTTGATTCTTCTGACACAACAGTCTCGAACTTAAGCTGCAGAAGTTGGTCGTGAGGCAC
TGGGCAGGTAAGTATCAAGGTTACAAGACAGGTTTAAGGAGACCAATAGAAACTGGGCTTGTCGAGACAG
AGAAGACTCTTGCGTTTCTGATAGGCACCTATTGGTCTTACTGACATCCACTTTGCCTTTCTCTCCACAG
GTGTCCACTCCCAGTTCAATTACAGCTCTTAAGGCTAGAGTACTTAATACGACTCACTATAGGCTAGCCA
CCATGACTTCGAAAGTTTATGATCCAGAACAAAGGAAACGGATGATAACTGGTCCGCAGTGGTGGGCCAG
ATGTAAACAAATGAATGTTCTTGATTCATTTATTAATTATTATGATTCAGAAAAACATGCAGAAAATGCT
GTTATTTTTTTACATGGTAACGCGGCCTCTTCTTATTTATGGCGACATGTTGTGCCACATATTGAGCCAG
TAGCGCGGTGTATTATACCAGACCTTATTGGTATGGGCAAATCAGGCAAATCTGGTAATGGTTCTTATAG
GTTACTTGATCATTACAAATATCTTACTGCATGGTTTGAACTTCTTAATTTACCAAAGAAGATCATTTTT
GTCGGCCATGATTGGGGTGCTTGTTTGGCATTTCATTATAGCTATGAGCATCAAGATAAGATCAAAGCAA
TAGTTCACGCTGAAAGTGTAGTAGATGTGATTGAATCATGGGATGAATGGCCTGATATTGAAGAAGATAT
TGCGTTGATCAAATCTGAAGAAGGAGAAAAAATGGTTTTGGAGAATAACTTCTTCGTGGAAACCATGTTG
CCATCAAAAATCATGAGAAAGTTAGAACCAGAAGAATTTGCAGCATATCTTGAACCATTCAAAGAGAAAG
GTGAAGTTCGTCGTCCAACATTATCATGGCCTCGTGAAATCCCGTTAGTAAAAGGTGGTAAACCTGACGT
TGTACAAATTGTTAGGAATTATAATGCTTATCTACGTGCAAGTGATGATTTACCAAAAATGTTTATTGAA
TCGGACCCAGGATTCTTTTCCAATGCTATTGTTGAAGGTGCCAAGAAGTTTCCTAATACTGAATTTGTCA
AAGTAAAAGGTCTTCATTTTTCGCAAGAAGATGCACCTGATGAAATGGGAAAATATATCAAATCGTTCGT
TGAGCGAGTTCTCAAAAATGAACAATAATTCTAGAGCGGCCGCTTCGAGCAGACATGATAAGATACATTG
ATGAGTTTGGACAAACCACAACTAGAATGCAGTGAAAAAAATGCTTTATTTGTGAAATTTGTGATGCTAT
TGCTTTATTTGTAACCATTATAAGCTGCAATAAACAAGTTAACAACAACAATTGCATTCATTTTATGTTT
CAGGTTCAGGGGGAGGTGTGGGAGGTTTTTTAAAGCAAGTAAAACCTCTACAAATGTGGTAAAATCGATA
AGGATCCAGGTGGCACTTTTCGGGGAAATGTGCGCGGAACCCCTATTTGTTTATTTTTCTAAATACATTC
AAATATGTATCCGCTCATGAGACAATAACCCTGATAAATGCTTCAATAATATTGAAAAAGGAAGAGTATG
AGTATTCAACATTTCCGTGTCGCCCTTATTCCCTTTTTTGCGGCATTTTGCCTTCCTGTTTTTGCTCACC
CAGAAACGCTGGTGAAAGTAAAAGATGCTGAAGATCAGTTGGGTGCACGAGTGGGTTACATCGAACTGGA
TCTCAACAGCGGTAAGATCCTTGAGAGTTTTCGCCCCGAAGAACGTTTTCCAATGATGAGCACTTTTAAA
GTTCTGCTATGTGGCGCGGTATTATCCCGTATTGACGCCGGGCAAGAGCAACTCGGTCGCCGCATACACT
ATTCTCAGAATGACTTGGTTGAGTACTCACCAGTCACAGAAAAGCATCTTACGGATGGCATGACAGTAAG
AGAATTATGCAGTGCTGCCATAACCATGAGTGATAACACTGCGGCCAACTTACTTCTGACAACGATCGGA
GGACCGAAGGAGCTAACCGCTTTTTTGCACAACATGGGGGATCATGTAACTCGCCTTGATCGTTGGGAAC
CGGAGCTGAATGAAGCCATACCAAACGACGAGCGTGACACCACGATGCCTGTAGCAATGGCAACAACGTT
GCGCAAACTATTAACTGGCGAACTACTTACTCTAGCTTCCCGGCAACAATTAATAGACTGGATGGAGGCG
GATAAAGTTGCAGGACCACTTCTGCGCTCGGCCCTTCCGGCTGGCTGGTTTATTGCTGATAAATCTGGAG
CCGGTGAGCGTGGGTCTCGCGGTATCATTGCAGCACTGGGGCCAGATGGTAAGCCCTCCCGTATCGTAGT
TATCTACACGACGGGGAGTCAGGCAACTATGGATGAACGAAATAGACAGATCGCTGAGATAGGTGCCTCA
CTGATTAAGCATTGGTAACTGTCAGACCAAGTTTACTCATATATACTTTAGATTGATTTAAAACTTCATT
TTTAATTTAAAAGGATCTAGGTGAAGATCCTTTTTGATAATCTCATGACCAAAATCCCTTAACGTGAGTT
TTCGTTCCACTGAGCGTCAGACCCCGTAGAAAAGATCAAAGGATCTTCTTGAGATCCTTTTTTTCTGCGC
GTAATCTGCTGCTTGCAAACAAAAAAACCACCGCTACCAGCGGTGGTTTGTTTGCCGGATCAAGAGCTAC
CAACTCTTTTTCCGAAGGTAACTGGCTTCAGCAGAGCGCAGATACCAAATACTGTTCTTCTAGTGTAGCC
GTAGTTAGGCCACCACTTCAAGAACTCTGTAGCACCGCCTACATACCTCGCTCTGCTAATCCTGTTACCA
GTGGCTGCTGCCAGTGGCGATAAGTCGTGTCTTACCGGGTTGGACTCAAGACGATAGTTACCGGATAAGG
CGCAGCGGTCGGGCTGAACGGGGGGTTCGTGCACACAGCCCAGCTTGGAGCGAACGACCTACACCGAACT
GAGATACCTACAGCGTGAGCTATGAGAAAGCGCCACGCTTCCCGAAGGGAGAAAGGCGGACAGGTATCCG
GTAAGCGGCAGGGTCGGAACAGGAGAGCGCACGAGGGAGCTTCCAGGGGGAAACGCCTGGTATCTTTATA
GTCCTGTCGGGTTTCGCCACCTCTGACTTGAGCGTCGATTTTTGTGATGCTCGTCAGGGGGGCGGAGCCT
ATGGAAAAACGCCAGCAACGCGGCCTTTTTACGGTTCCTGGCCTTTTGCTGGCCTTTTGCTCACATGGCT
CGACAGATCTGCGCAGCACCATGGCCTGAAATAACCTCTGAAAGAGGAACTTGGTTAGGTACCTT
Features (pLannotate 1.2.2; 9 found; start..end, strand, type, name):
      1..358     +  promoter       SV40 promoter: SV40 enhancer and early promoter
    428..560     +  intron         chimeric intron: chimera between introns from human β-globin and immunoglobulin heavy chain genes
    605..623     +  promoter       T7 promoter: promoter for bacteriophage T7 RNA polymerase
    633..1568    +  CDS            Rluc: luciferase from the anthozoan coelenterate Renilla reniformis (sea pansy)
   1599..1720    -  polyA_signal   SV40 poly(A) signal: SV40 polyadenylation signal
   1743..1811    -  CDS            large T antigen (fragment): large T antigen from SV40 (simian virus 40)
   1853..1957    +  promoter       AmpR promoter: bla
   1958..2818    +  CDS            AmpR: β-lactamase; bla; confers resistance to ampicillin, carbenicillin, and related antibiotics
   2989..3577    +  rep_origin     ori: high-copy-number ColE1/pMB1/pBR322/pUC origin of replication
