[The description below was written by a language model from this plasmid's Addgene catalogue record and pLannotate feature annotations shown in this document.]
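Description:
phR-Luc is a small (about 3.7 kb) mammalian expression plasmid that constitutively expresses Renilla luciferase. The catalogue lists pGL4.73 as the backbone and classes it as a luciferase vector. It is propagated in E. coli through a high-copy ColE1/pUC-type origin and selected with ampicillin via a β-lactamase gene driven by its own bla promoter. No mammalian selection marker appears in the feature table, so the plasmid appears suited to transient transfection rather than stable line generation.

The expression cassette begins with the SV40 enhancer and early promoter, followed by a chimeric intron assembled from human β-globin and immunoglobulin heavy chain intron sequences, an element commonly included to improve transcript processing and expression. A T7 promoter sits just upstream of the coding region, which would also permit in vitro transcription with T7 RNA polymerase. The Rluc open reading frame follows and is terminated by an SV40 polyadenylation signal; the short adjacent large T antigen fragment is simply residual SV40 sequence flanking that signal rather than a functional gene. The catalogue gives the insert species as human, but the annotated enzyme originates from the sea pansy Renilla reniformis; the "h" in the name may indicate human codon optimisation, though the record does not say so. The intron and T7 promoter arrangement is also not what one would typically expect from the named backbone, so the backbone attribution should be treated with some caution.

The stated purpose is only mammalian gene expression. Constitutive Renilla luciferase plasmids of this type are generally co-transfected as internal normalisation controls alongside firefly luciferase reporters in dual-luciferase assays. That use would fit the associated study of receptor tyrosine kinase signalling, but the record does not explicitly confirm it.
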