Addgene plasmid #139644: phR-Luc
Purpose: Mammalian gene expression
Depositing lab: Markku Varjosalo. Depositing organization: University of Helsinki. Publication: PTPRA Phosphatase Regulates GDNF-Dependent RET Signaling and Inhibits the RET Mutant MEN2A Oncogenic Potential. Yadav L, Pietila E, Ohman T, Liu X, Mahato AK, Sidorova Y, Lehti K, Saarma M, Varjosalo M. iScience. 2020 Feb 21;23(2):100871. doi: 10.1016/j.isci.2020.100871. Epub 2020 Jan 31. PubMed 32062451.
Backbone
  Vector backbone: pGL4.73
  Vector type: Luciferase
Growth in bacteria
  Bacterial resistance: Ampicillin, 100 μg/mL
  Growth temperature: 37°C
  Growth strain: DH5alpha
  Copy number: High Copy
Gene/Insert
  Gene/Insert name: Renilla luciferase
  Species: H. sapiens (human)
  Promoter: SV40
  Cloning method: Unknown
  Sequencing primers: 5′ RVprimer3; 3′ primers designed based on sequences
Terms and licenses: Academic/Nonprofit Terms; Industry Terms: Not Available to Industry
Depositor comments: 5' Cloning Site: 5' CTAGCAAAATAGGCTGTCCC
How to cite: phR-Luc was a gift from Markku Varjosalo (Addgene plasmid # 139644 ; http://n2t.net/addgene:139644 ; RRID:Addgene_139644)
